>Addgene plasmid #64771 | pcDNA5-Flag-Med25 | addgene partial sequence | sequence record 148302 | T7 5'-TAATACGACTCACTATAGGG-3'
CGGCCCGCGCCGGGAGCGTGGTGGCCGACGTGGTGTTTGTGATTGAGGGTACGGCCAACCTGGGACCCTA
CTTCGAGGGGCTCCGCAAGCACTACCTGCTCCCGGCCATCGAGTATTTTAATGGTGGTCCTCCTGCTGAG
ACGGACTTCGGGGGAGACTATGGGGGGACCCAGTACAGCCTCGTGGTGTTCAACACAGTGGACTGCGCTC
CCGAGTCCTACGTACAATGTCACGCTCCCACCAGCAGCGCCTATGAGTTTGTCACCTGGCTCGATGGCAT
TAAGTTCATGGGCGGGGGTGGTGAGAGCTGCAGCCTCATCGCGGAAGGACTCAGCACAGCCTTGCAGCTG
TTTGATGACTTCAAGAAGATGCGCGAGCAGATTGGCCAGACGCACCGGGTCTGCCTCCTCATCTGCAACT
CACCCCCATACTTGTTGCCTGCTGTTGAGAGCACCACGTACTCTGGATGCACAACTGAGAATCTTGTGCA
GCAGATTGGGGAGCGGGGGATCCACTTCTCCATTGTGTCTCCCCGGAAGCTGCCTGCGCTTCGGCTTCTG
TTTGAGAAGGCAGCCCCCCCGGCCTTGCTGGAGCCGCTGCAGCCTCCGACAGATGTGAGCCAGGACCCGA
GGCACATGGTGCTGGTTCGGGGACTCGTGCTGCCTGTTGGGGGTGGCTCA
