>Addgene plasmid #64771 | pcDNA5-Flag-Med25 | addgene partial sequence | sequence record 148385 | BGH-rev 5'-TAGAAGGCACAGTCGAGG-3'
AGCGGCCGCCTACTTATCGTCGTCATCCTTGTAATCCCTGCAGGACTTCCCAGGAGCACTTGGTCTTGGT
GCTCTAGCCCAGGAGCTGCTGGGACACTCAGTCCAGACCTCTGCCCTCCCCCGGGTCCCCTTACCTGGCA
GTGGAGCCCGAGGGGGAAGTTGTGCGGGCCAGGACTGGGCAGGTGGTGGAGGGAGGCCTGGGGTGGGGGC
ACCCCAGTCTGCGGCGGTGGTGGGTTGAGGAGGAGGCTTCGCAGCTGAGGGTTGGCCCCAGGGTTCTGGG
GCCGAAGGATGGGTCCAGGAGGGGGTGGGCCAGAAGCTGCTCCAGGAGGGCCTTGAGGGGCACCTGGCGG
GGGCTGGGCAGTACCTTGGGGCTGGGGCTGCCCCGTGGCCCCAGAGGCCCCTACGGTACCCTGAGGCTGG
GGCTGCGGTGGGCGGAGCTGGAGCAGATTCTGTGAGGGCCTGGCTTGGTCCTCCAGAATGGGCCCCAGCC
CTGGGGGGTG
