[The description below was written by a language model from this plasmid's Addgene catalogue record.]
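Description:
pcDNA5-Flag-Med25 is a mammalian expression plasmid built on the commercial pcDNA5 backbone and designed to produce Flag-tagged human MED25, a subunit of the Mediator complex that links transcriptional activators to RNA polymerase II. It is maintained in E. coli as a high-copy plasmid under ampicillin selection. It also carries a hygromycin resistance marker, so transfected mammalian cells that retain the construct can be selected, for example when generating stable lines.

The human MED25 coding sequence, listed as roughly 2.2 kb, was inserted by restriction cloning between XhoI and BamHI sites, both of which remain intact. Expression is driven by the CMV promoter, a strong constitutive promoter in most mammalian cell types. The use of T7 forward and BGH reverse sequencing primers indicates that the insert sits between a T7 promoter site and the bovine growth hormone polyadenylation region typical of pcDNA vectors. The Flag epitope is recorded as a C-terminal tag supplied by the backbone, and it allows the protein to be detected and affinity-purified with anti-Flag reagents.

The recorded sizes are not consistent with one another: a backbone of about 5.0 kb plus a 2.2 kb insert exceeds the stated total of about 5.7 kb, so these figures should be treated as approximate. No feature table is provided, so other backbone elements cannot be confirmed from the record. The associated publication concerns recruitment of Mediator and histone acetyltransferase complexes by the ER stress-responsive transcription factor ATF6alpha. That fits use of this plasmid to express tagged MED25 for interaction and complex purification studies.
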