Addgene plasmid #64771: pcDNA5-Flag-Med25
Purpose: Mammalian protein expression of flag-tagged Med25
Depositing lab: Joan Conaway & Ronald Conaway. Depositing organization: Stowers Institute for Medical Research. Publication: Endoplasmic reticulum stress-responsive transcription factor ATF6alpha directs recruitment of the Mediator of RNA polymerase II transcription and multiple histone acetyltransferase complexes. Sela D, Chen L, Martin-Brown S, Washburn MP, Florens L, Conaway JW, Conaway RC. J Biol Chem. 2012 Jun 29;287(27):23035-45. doi: 10.1074/jbc.M112.369504. Epub 2012 May 10. PubMed 22577136.
Backbone
  Vector backbone: pcDNA5
  Backbone manufacturer: Life Technologies
  Backbone size w/o insert (bp): 5000
  Total vector size (bp): 5690
  Vector type: Mammalian Expression
  Selectable markers: Hygromycin
Growth in bacteria
  Bacterial resistance: Ampicillin, 100 μg/mL
  Growth temperature: 37°C
  Growth strain: DH5alpha
  Copy number: High Copy
Gene/Insert
  Gene/Insert name: Med25
  Species: H. sapiens (human)
  Insert size (bp): 2177
  GenBank ID: CAB66680.1
  Entrez Gene: MED25 (a.k.a. ACID1, ARC92, BVSYS, CMT2B2, P78, PTOV2, TCBAP0758)
  Promoter: pCMV
  Tag / fusion protein: Flag (C terminal on backbone)
  Cloning method: Restriction Enzyme; 5′ cloning site XhoI (not destroyed); 3′ cloning site BamHI (not destroyed)
  Sequencing primers: 5′ T7; 3′ BGH reverse
Terms and licenses: Academic/Nonprofit Terms; Industry Terms: Not Available to Industry
How to cite: pcDNA5-Flag-Med25 was a gift from Joan Conaway & Ronald Conaway (Addgene plasmid # 64771 ; http://n2t.net/addgene:64771 ; RRID:Addgene_64771)
